>Addgene plasmid #59273 | pLV-Enh eGFP Reporter-muKC2-IGR4 | depositor partial sequence | sequence record 93559 | pLV-Enh eGFP Reporter-muKC2-IGR4 sequence 1177 bps
NNNNNNNNNNNNGATTTTATTTTGACTGATAGTGACCTGTTCGTTGCAACAAATTGATGAGCAATGCTTT
TTTATAATGCCAACTTTGTACAAAAAAGCAGGCTTTAGAATCACAGTGCCATTTTTGAAGCCATTGTCCC
AAGCCAAGCTGCTGGGTTTCTTTCTGAGTGCTTGGTAACTCTAGCTGGAAAGAGGGCGAAGTAAGTGAAC
CTGAGACCACAGAGGTGACTGGATGAGGAAGGGTCACTGGGAAGCACAGGAGCAAAGGATTCTGGGGACA
AGTTCTGAGGCAGAAAGCACTCGACAGCCAGGGCAGGGAGAGGCACATGGGCTTGTGAGACACTTGGGAA
GGCAGACACAGGAATATAGTGCTCACCTCCAGTTCCTCTCATCCTCCTCAGAGCTCTGCAAACTGCTCCC
TGGCTGTCCCTACTGGGACCCTCAGTGAGTAGCAAGGTTTAGATTCATGCCACCCACCAGGATAGGCGAT
TCCTCCTGTCTCCTGGTACCCAGTGGGTCTGCACAGAGGGAGGTGTTTTTGAGAAGAGTGGAATGAGAAT
TGGCAGGTCACCACCAGGAGGCACTTTCATGCTGTGAATCACCTCCCACACCGTGGAAGGAAGAGTAGCT
ACTGCAAGACGATACAACCTGAAGAAGCTGTGTGGAGTCCCTGAGATGTAACCAGGCCTGAGCTAGGGTG
TCCATGGCTGCTGCGGGTAGCACTTGCTTGGGCTCTTCCACCTCCTAGCAATCACTCTCAGGAGCCCGAC
TGGCCTGGAATCAAAGTCTCACAAGAGGCTGGTTGCTGACTCCAGGCCAAGAGTATTCCTAGTTCCAGAG
ACCTANGTTATAAACCAGGAGGGAGTTTGGCAGGGCACAGGTGCAGGCAGAGATGGAGGCTCTCCCTCAC
TATGCCCCTGCCAGCTGCTGTGCCTCACAGTAATGGNCCTCTTTCATCTCACAGTCCTGCAGACCTTTGA
GCTTCNNNTTGTCTGCTACCTGTTGCTCNTCCNGAAGGGGANCTTTGAGTCTGCTGNNACNCTGNNACCN
NNNTTTTNNNNNGNNCNNNNCCCCNNNNNNNCANNNNTNNCCCCNNCNNNCNNNNNNNNNNTNTTNNNCA
AANNTNGNNNNNNNNANAAAANNANNNNTNNNNNNNNNTNNNNNNNNNNNAAANNNN
