>Addgene plasmid #59273 | pLV-Enh eGFP Reporter-muKC2-IGR4 | addgene partial sequence | sequence record 95752 | pRRL5primeMCS-F 5'-tgaacggatctcgacggtat-3'
AATTACAAAAACAAATTACAAAAATTCAAAATTTTATCGATCACGAGACTAGCCTCGAGAAGCTTGATAT
CGAATTCCATCACAAGTTTGTACAAAAAAGCAGGCTTTAGAATCACAGTGCCATTTTTGAAGCCATTGTC
CCAAGCCAAGCTGCTGGGTTTCTTTCTGAGTGCTTGGTAACTCTAGCTGGAAAGAGGGCGAAGTAAGTGA
ACCTGAGACCACAGAGGTGACTGGATGAGGAAGGGTCACTGGGAAGCACAGGAGCAAAGGATTCTGGGGA
CAAGTTCTGAGGCAGAAAGCACTCGACAGCCAGGGCAGGGAGAGGCACATGGGCTTGTGAGACACTTGGG
AAGGCAGACACAGGAATATAGTGCTCACCTCCAGTTCCTCTCATCCTCCTCAGAGCTCTGCAAACTGCTC
CCTGGCTGTCCCTACTGGGACCCTCAGTGAGTAGCAAGGTTTAGATTCCATG
