>Addgene plasmid #59273 | pLV-Enh eGFP Reporter-muKC2-IGR4 | addgene partial sequence | sequence record 95753 | EGFP-N 5'-CGTCGCCGTCCAGCTCGACCAG-3'
TTGCTCACCATGGTGGCGACCGGTGCGCTCCGCGGCGTGGATGCTCCGGGGAAAGTTGCGCTCCGCGGCA
GGGATGCTCCTGGGAAGGTTGCGCTCCGCGGCAGGGATGCTCTGGGGAAGGCTGGTCCTGGCCGAGGATC
GGGAACGCGCCGCTCGCTCTGCTTCTCTTGTCTTCGCTTGTCTCTGGATGGAACCAGATTTGGTTCTGAG
TAGCTGTCAGCGTCTGGTGACCTGCTCGCCGCCCTGCGCCTTTAAGGAGTCTTCACCGGCCCCGCCCACT
CTCCGCTGGGCCAATCAGCGAGCCGGAGGAGGCCTTGGGGCCAGGAATCTTCCAGCAGTTTCGCGTCTGG
TGGAGCTTCCCCGCCTCCCTTGAGTAATCGGAGTTGTGGGTTCCGCCCTTGTCCAGAACTCTCCAGAGGT
TTCTGGGGTTCACTGGAGAGTACGGATTCCTGAGGGGGAGGGTGTGGGGAAGTGCTGGTGCTACTAGTGA
CACTGTTGCTATGGCGACGCATTACTAAGGCCTGTGTGGAATGGACAAGAAAGATCACCTCTAGCTCGGT
GTTGTGTACAGTTTGTTGTGATTTGTGGGGTTTCGCCAACTCGCACAGTTCTGAATATGGGGGTTAAAGG
CTAAAACTTAAGGGCTAAAAC
