[The description below was written by a language model from this plasmid's Addgene catalogue record.]
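Description:
pLV-Enh eGFP Reporter-muKC2-IGR4 is a lentiviral enhancer-reporter plasmid of about 9 kb, built on the Brachyury-eGFP lentiviral backbone. In the parental reporter vector the original Brachyury promoter was removed and replaced with the mouse Hsp68 minimal promoter, taken from an Hsp68-lacZ Gateway enhancer-testing plasmid. The construct is propagated in bacteria as a high-copy plasmid under ampicillin selection, in a recombination-deficient strain of the sort commonly chosen to keep lentiviral repeat sequences stable. No feature table accompanies the record, so the specific viral elements, the origin of replication and any mammalian selection marker are not stated.

The payload is a 999 bp mouse genomic fragment from the keratin type II cluster on chromosome 15, an intergenic region lying roughly 3 kb downstream of Krt82, which was identified as a candidate enhancer. It was introduced by Gateway recombination. The depositor notes that the final plasmid therefore carries attB sites flanking the insert, not the attR sites that the plasmid map suggests. The design relies on the Hsp68 minimal promoter, which has little activity on its own, so eGFP expression depends on whether the adjacent test fragment supplies enhancer function in a given cellular context.

Packaged as lentivirus, the reporter can be delivered and integrated into a range of cell types, and GFP fluorescence then provides a readout of enhancer activity and its cell-type specificity. This matches the stated purpose of comparing the activity of this keratin-cluster element across different cells.
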