Addgene plasmid #59273: pLV-Enh eGFP Reporter-muKC2-IGR4
Purpose: Lentiviral GFP reporter for testing enhancer activity in different cell types. Insert is an enhancer identified in the intergenic region of the keratin type II cluster.
Depositing lab: Benjamin Yu. Depositing organization: University of California, San Diego (UCSD).
Backbone
  Vector backbone: Brachyury-eGFP
  Backbone size w/o insert (bp): 7967
  Total vector size (bp): 8966
  Modifications to backbone: Original vector is Brachyury-eGFP (Kita-Matsuo et al. 2009) with the Brachyury promoter cloned out and replaced with the minimal Hsp68 promoter from the Hsp68-lacZ-Gateway plasmid (Pennacchio et al. 2006)
  Vector type: Lentiviral
Growth in bacteria
  Bacterial resistance: Ampicillin, 100 μg/mL
  Growth temperature: 37°C
  Growth strain: Stbl3
  Copy number: High Copy
Gene/Insert
  Gene/Insert name: Intergenic 3kb downstream Krt82 (alt name: mm9 chr15:101368000-101368999)
  Species: M. musculus (mouse)
  Insert size (bp): 999
  Promoter: Mu Hsp68 minimal promoter
  Cloning method: Gateway Cloning
  Sequencing primers: 5′ AGAATCACAGTGCCATTTTTGAAGC; 3′ CTGGATGGCGGGGGC
Terms and licenses: Academic/Nonprofit Terms; Industry Terms: Not Available to Industry
Depositor comments: Please note that the final plasmid sequence is post-Gateway recombination. The plasmid contains attB sites (not attR sites as the map implies).
How to cite: pLV-Enh eGFP Reporter-muKC2-IGR4 was a gift from Benjamin Yu (Addgene plasmid # 59273 ; http://n2t.net/addgene:59273 ; RRID:Addgene_59273)
